Addgene plasmid #23886: pDONR223-TXK
Depositing lab: William Hahn & David Root. Depositing organization: Dana-Farber Cancer Institute. Publication: COT drives resistance to RAF inhibition through MAP kinase pathway reactivation. Johannessen CM, Boehm JS, Kim SY, Thomas SR, Wardwell L, Johnson LA, Emery CM, Stransky N, Cogdill AP, Barretina J, Caponigro G, Hieronymus H, Murray RR, Salehi-Ashtiani K, Hill DE, Vidal M, Zhao JJ, Yang X, Alkan O, Kim S, Harris JL, Wilson CJ, Myer VE, Finan PM, Root DE, Roberts TM, Golub T, Flaherty KT, Dummer R, Weber BL, Sellers WR, Schlegel R, Wargo JA, Hahn WC, Garraway LA. Nature. 2010 Dec 16;468(7326):968-72. doi: 10.1038/nature09627 PubMed 21107320.
Backbone
  Vector backbone: pDONR223
  Backbone manufacturer: Invitrogen
  Backbone size w/o insert (bp): 5005
  Vector type: Gateway Donor vector
Growth in bacteria
  Bacterial resistance: Spectinomycin, 50 μg/mL
  Growth temperature: 37°C
  Growth strain: DH5alpha
  Copy number: High Copy
Gene/Insert
  Gene/Insert name: TXK (alt name: TXK tyrosine kinase)
  Species: H. sapiens (human)
  Insert size (bp): 1585
  Entrez Gene: TXK (a.k.a. RLK, TKL, BTKL, PTK4, PSCTK5, MGC22473)
  Cloning method: Gateway Cloning
  Sequencing primers: 5′ M13pUC-fwd; 3′ M13rev
Terms and licenses: Academic/Nonprofit Terms; Industry Terms: Not Available to Industry
Depositor comments: The ORF has no Stop codon. This design enables easy recombination into a destination vector to add an epitope tag of choice and Stop codon to the ORF. Do NOT use this plasmid directly for transfections. A set of 4 custom lentiviral vectors is available ( pLX301 (http://www.addgene.org/25895/) , pLX302 (http://www.addgene.org/25896/) , pLX303 (http://www.addgene.org/25897/) , pLX304 (http://www.addgene.org/25890/) ) to be used to express these ORFs in mammalian cells. These plasmids are not included in the kit and must be ordered separately.
How to cite: pDONR223-TXK was a gift from William Hahn & David Root (Addgene plasmid # 23886 ; http://n2t.net/addgene:23886 ; RRID:Addgene_23886)
