[The description below was written by a language model from this plasmid's Addgene catalogue record.]
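Description:
pDONR223-TXK is a Gateway entry-type clone built in the Invitrogen pDONR223 donor backbone (about 5 kb without insert) and carrying the open reading frame of human TXK, a non-receptor tyrosine kinase also known as RLK, BTKL or PTK4. The insert is roughly 1.6 kb and was introduced by Gateway recombination, so it is expected to sit between attL-type recombination sites, although no feature table is provided to confirm the exact site arrangement. The plasmid is maintained in standard E. coli cloning strains as a high-copy replicon and is selected with spectinomycin. M13 forward and reverse primer sites flank the insert for sequence verification.

The vector is a shuttle for the ORF, not an expression construct. The record lists no promoter driving TXK, and the depositors explicitly state that the plasmid should not be transfected directly. The ORF was deliberately cloned without a stop codon, so that an LR recombination into a destination vector places the coding sequence in frame with a C-terminal epitope tag and a stop codon supplied by that vector. The depositors point to a companion set of lentiviral destination vectors (pLX301 to pLX304), obtained separately, for expressing such ORFs in mammalian cells.

The clone belongs to a kit of human kinase ORFs. The associated publication concerns resistance to RAF inhibition through reactivation of the MAP kinase pathway, which suggests use in gain-of-function studies, though the record does not describe the screening approach.
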