>Addgene plasmid #23886 | pDONR223-TXK | depositor partial sequence | sequence record 11023 | Author sequence
ATGATCCTTTCCTCCTATAACACCATCCAGTCGGTTTTCTGTTGCTGCTGTTGCTGTTCAGTGCAGAAGC
GACAAATGAGAACACAGATAAGCCTGAGCACAGATGAAGAGCTTCCAGAAAAATACACCCAGCGTCGCAG
GCCGTGGCTCAGCCAATTGTCAAATAAGAAGCAATCCAACACGGGCCGTGTGCAGCCGTCAAAACGAAAG
CCACTGCCTCCCCTCCCACCCTCTGAGGTTGCTGAAGAGAAGATCCAAGTCAAGGCACTTTATGATTTTC
TGCCCAGAGAACCCTGTAATTTAGCCTTAAGGAGAGCAGAAGAATACCTGATACTGGAGAAATACAATCC
TCACTGGTGGAAGGCAAGAGACCGTTTGGGGAATGAAGGCTTAATCCCAAGCAACTATGTGACTGAAAAC
AAAATAACTAATTTAGAAATATATGAGTGGTACCATAGAAACATTACCAGAAATCAGGCAGAACATCTAT
TGAGACAAGAGTCTAAAGAAGGTGCATTTATTGTCAGAGATTCAAGACATTTAGGATCCTACACAATTTC
CGTATTTATGGGAGCTAGAAGAAGTACGGAGGCTGCCATAAAACATTATCAGATAAAAAAGAATGACTCA
GGACAGTGGTATGTGGCTGAAAGACACGCCTTTCAATCAATCCCTGAGTTAATCTGGTATCACCAGCACA
ATGCAGCCGGTCTCATGACTCGTCTCCGATATCCAGTTGGGCTGATGGGCAGTTGTTTACCAGCCACAGC
TGGGTTTAGCTACGAAAAGTGGGAGATAGATCCATCTGAGTTGGCTTTTATAAAGGAGATTGGAAGCGGT
CAGTTTGGAGTGGTCCATTTAGGTGAATGGCGGTCACATATCCAGGTAGCTATCAAGGCCATCAATGAAG
GCTCCATGTCTGAAGAGGATTTCATTGAAGAGGCCAAAGTGATGATGAAATTATCTCATTCAAAGCTAGT
GCAACTTTATGGAGTCTGTATACAGCGGAAGCCCCTTTACATTGTGACAGAGTTCATGGAAAATGGCTGC
CTGCTTAACTATCTCAGGGAGAATAAAGGAAAGCTTAGGAAGGAAATGCTACTGAGTGTATGCCAGGATA
TATGTGAAGGAATGGAATATCTGGAGAGGAATGGCTATATTCATAGGGATTTGGCGGCAAGGAATTGTTT
GGTCAGTTCAACATGCATAGTAAAAATTTCAGACTTTGGAATGACAAGGTACGTTTTGGATGATGAGTAT
GTCAGTTCTTTTGGAGCCAAGTTCCCAATCAAGTGGTCCCCTCCTGAAGTTTTTCTTTTCAATAAGTACA
GCAGTAAATCTGATGTCTGGTCATTTGGAGTTTTAATGTGGGAAGTTTTTACAGAAGGAAAAATGCCTTT
TGAAAATAAGTCAAATTTGCAAGTCGTGGAAGCTATTTCTGAAGGCTTCAGGCTATATCGCCCTCACCTG
GCACCAATGTCCATATATGAAGTCATGTACAGCTGCTGGCATGAGAAACCTGAAGGCCGCCCTACATTTG
CCGAGCTGCTGCGGGCTGTCACAGAGATTGCGGAAACCTGG
