>Addgene plasmid #23886 | pDONR223-TXK | addgene partial sequence | sequence record 29717 | 23886 with M13pUC-fwd
CTCGGGCCCAATAATGATTTTATTTTGACTGATAGTGACCTGTTCGTTGCAACAAATTGATGAGCAATGC
TTTTTTATAATGCCAACTTTGTACAAAAAAGTTGGCACCATGATCCTTTCCTCCTATAACACCATCCAGT
CGGTTTTCTGTTGCTGCTGTTGCTGTTCAGTGCAGAAGCGACAAATGAGAACACAGATAAGCCTGAGCAC
AGATGAAGAGCTTCCAGAAAAATACACCCAGCGTCGCAGGCCGTGGCTCAGCCAATTGTCAAATAAGAAG
CAATCCAACACGGGCCGTGTGCAGCCGTCAAAACGAAAGCCACTGCCTCCCCTCCCACCCTCTGAGGTTG
CTGAAGAGAAGATCCAAGTCAAGGCACTTTATGATTTTCTGCCCAGAGAACCCTGTAATTTAGCCTTAAG
GAGAGCAGAAGAATACCTGATACTGGAGAAATACAATCCTCACTGGTGGAAGGCAAGAGACCGTTTGGGG
AATGAAGGCTTAATCCCAAGCAACTATGTGACTGAAAACAAAAA
